>Addgene plasmid #195793 | pENTR223-BLLF3 | addgene full sequence | sequence record 385698 | Addgene NGS Result
CTTTCCTGCGTTATCCCCTGATTCTGTGGATAACCGTATTACCGCCTTTGAGTGAGCTGATACCGCTCGC
CGCAGCCGAACGACCGAGCGCAGCGAGTCAGTGAGCGAGGAAGCGGAAGAGCGCCCAATACGCAAACCGC
CTCTCCCCGCGCGTTGGCCGATTCATTAATGCAGCTGGCACGACAGGTTTCCCGACTGGAAAGCGGGCAG
TGAGCGCAACGCAATTAATACGCGTACCGCTAGCCAGGAAGAGTTTGTAGAAACGCAAAAAGGCCATCCG
TCAGGATGGCCTTCTGCTTAGTTTGATGCCTGGCAGTTTATGGCGGGCGTCCTGCCCGCCACCCTCCGGG
CCGTTGCTTCACAACGTTCAAATCCGCTCCCGGCGGATTTGTCCTACTCAGGAGAGCGTTCACCGACAAA
CAACAGATAAAACGAAAGGCCCAGTCTTCCGACTGAGCCTTTCGTTTTATTTGATGCCTGGCAGTTCCCT
ACTCTCGCGTTAACGCTAGCATGGATGTTTTCCCAGTCACGACGTTGTAAAACGACGGCCAGTCTTAAGC
TCGGGCCCCAAATAATGATTTTATTTTGACTGATAGTGACCTGTTCGTTGCAACAAATTGATGAGCAATG
CTTTTTTATAATGCCAACTTTGTACAAAAAAGTTGGC
[834 nt withheld, positions 668-1501]
CCAACTTTCTTGTACAAAGTTGGCATTATAAGAAAGCATTGCTTATCAATTTGTTGCAACGAACAGGTCA
CTATCAGTCAAAATAAAATCATTATTTGCCATCCAGCTGATATCCCCTATAGTGAGTCGTATTACATGGT
CATAGCTGTTTCCTGGCAGCTCTGGCCCGTGTCTCAAAATCTCTGATGTTACATTGCACAAGATAAAAAT
ATATCATCATGCCTCCTCTAGACCAGCCAGGACAGAAATGCCTCGACTTCGCTGCTACCCAAGGTTGCCG
GGTGACGCACACCGTGGAAACGGATGAAGGCACGAACCCAGTGGACATAAGCCTGTTCGGTTCGTAAGCT
GTAATGCAAGTAGCGTATGCGCTCACGCAACTGGTCCAGAACCTTGACCGAACGCAGCGGTGGTAACGGC
GCAGTGGCGGTTTTCATGGCTTGTTATGACTGTTTTTTTGGGGTACAGTCTATGCCTCGGGCATCCAAGC
AGCAAGCGCGTTACGCCGTGGGTCGATGTTTGATGTTATGGAGCAGCAACGATGTTACGCAGCAGGGCAG
TCGCCCTAAAACAAAGTTAAACATTATGAGGGAAGCGGTGATCGCCGAAGTATCGACTCAACTATCAGAG
GTAGTTGGCGTCATCGAGCGCCATCTCGAACCGACGTTGCTGGCCGTACATTTGTACGGCTCCGCAGTGG
ATGGCGGCCTGAAGCCACACAGTGATATTGATTTGCTGGTTACGGTGACCGTAAGGCTTGATGAAACAAC
GCGGCGAGCTTTGATCAACGACCTTTTGGAAACTTCGGCTTCCCCTGGAGAGAGCGAGATTCTCCGCGCT
GTAGAAGTCACCATTGTTGTGCACGACGACATCATTCCGTGGCGTTATCCAGCTAAGCGCGAACTGCAAT
TTGGAGAATGGCAGCGCAATGACATTCTTGCAGGTATCTTCGAGCCAGCCACGATCGACATTGATCTGGC
TATCTTGCTGACAAAAGCAAGAGAACATAGCGTTGCCTTGGTAGGTCCAGCGGCGGAGGAACTCTTTGAT
CCGGTTCCTGAACAGGATCTATTTGAGGCGCTAAATGAAACCTTAACGCTATGGAACTCGCCGCCCGACT
GGGCTGGCGATGAGCGAAATGTAGTGCTTACGTTGTCCCGCATTTGGTACAGCGCAGTAACCGGCAAAAT
CGCGCCGAAGGATGTCGCTGCCGACTGGGCAATGGAGCGCCTGCCGGCCCAGTATCAGCCCGTCATACTT
GAAGCTAGACAGGCTTATCTTGGACAAGAAGAAGATCGCTTGGCCTCGCGCGCAGATCAGTTGGAAGAAT
TTGTCCACTACGTGAAAGGCGAGATCACCAAGGTAGTCGGCAAATAACCCTCGAGCCACCCATGACCAAA
ATCCCTTAACGTGAGTTACGCGTCGTTCCACTGAGCGTCAGACCCCGTAGAAAAGATCAAAGGATCTTCT
TGAGATCCTTTTTTTCTGCGCGTAATCTGCTGCTTGCAAACAAAAAAACCACCGCTACCAGCGGTGGTTT
GTTTGCCGGATCAAGAGCTACCAACTCTTTTTCCGAAGGTAACTGGCTTCAGCAGAGCGCAGATACCAAA
TACTGTTCTTCTAGTGTAGCCGTAGTTAGGCCACCACTTCAAGAACTCTGTAGCACCGCCTACATACCTC
GCTCTGCTAATCCTGTTACCAGTGGCTGCTGCCAGTGGCGATAAGTCGTGTCTTACCGGGTTGGACTCAA
GACGATAGTTACCGGATAAGGCGCAGCGGTCGGGCTGAACGGGGGGTTCGTGCACACAGCCCAGCTTGGA
GCGAACGACCTACACCGAACTGAGATACCTACAGCGTGAGCTATGAGAAAGCGCCACGCTTCCCGAAGGG
AGAAAGGCGGACAGGTATCCGGTAAGCGGCAGGGTCGGAACAGGAGAGCGCACGAGGGAGCTTCCAGGGG
GAAACGCCTGGTATCTTTATAGTCCTGTCGGGTTTCGCCACCTCTGACTTGAGCGTCGATTTTTGTGATG
CTCGTCAGGGGGGCGGAGCCTATGGAAAAACGCCAGCAACGCGGCCTTTTTACGGTTCCTGGCCTTTTGC
TGGCCTTTTGCTCACATGTT
Features (pLannotate 1.2.2; 12 found; start..end, strand, type, name):
    121..213     +  CDS            lacI (fragment): lac repressor; lacI; The lac repressor binds to the lac operator to inhibit transcription in E. coli. This inhibition can be relieved by adding lactose or isopropyl-β-D-thiogalactopyranoside (IPTG).
    268..295     -  terminator     rrnB T2 terminator: transcription terminator T2 from the E. coli rrnB gene
    427..470     +  terminator     rrnB T1 terminator: Escherichia coli rrnB; transcription terminator T1 from the E. coli rrnB gene
    517..553     -  CDS            lacZα (fragment): LacZα fragment of β-galactosidase; lacZ fragment
    570..665     +  protein_bind   attL3: mutant version of attL; recombination site for the Gateway® LR reaction LR Clonase™
    668..1501    +  CDS            DUT (sequence withheld): DUT_EBVB9 - Experimental evidence at protein level: Swiss-Prot protein existence level 1. Involved in nucleotide metabolism: produces dUMP, the immediate precursor of thymidine nucleotides and decreases the intracellular concentration of dUTP to avoid uracil incorporation into viral DNA. From Epstein-Barr virus (strain B95-8) (HHV-4) (Human herpesvirus 4).
   1503..1598    -  protein_bind   attL3: mutant version of attL; recombination site for the Gateway® LR reaction LR Clonase™
   1617..1635    -  promoter       T7 promoter: promoter for bacteriophage T7 RNA polymerase
   1825..1848    +  promoter       Pc promoter (fragment): intI1 (promoter lies within the coding sequence); class 1 integron promoter
   2024..2080    +  CDS            GmR (fragment): gentamycin acetyltransferase; aacC1; confers resistance to gentamycin
   2087..2878    +  CDS            SmR: aminoglycoside adenylyltransferase (Murphy, 1985); aadA; confers resistance to spectinomycin and streptomycin
   2971..3559    +  rep_origin     ori: high-copy-number ColE1/pMB1/pBR322/pUC origin of replication
