[The description below was written by a language model from this plasmid's Addgene catalogue record and pLannotate feature annotations shown in this document.]
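Description:
pENTR223-BLLF3 is a Gateway entry clone built on the pENTR223.1 backbone and carrying the Epstein-Barr virus BLLF3 open reading frame. It is a small bacterial plasmid of about 3.6 kb, maintained at high copy in E. coli through a ColE1/pUC-type origin. Selection is with spectinomycin, conferred by the aadA (SmR) aminoglycoside adenylyltransferase gene. That gene sits downstream of a class 1 integron Pc promoter fragment and a short remnant of a gentamicin resistance gene. Short lacI and lacZα fragments also appear in the annotation and look like non-functional backbone remnants.

The insert is an 834 bp coding sequence that matches the B95-8 strain dUTPase (DUT). This enzyme hydrolyses dUTP to dUMP, which supplies the precursor for thymidine nucleotides and limits uracil incorporation into viral DNA. The ORF is flanked on each side by an attL recombination site. The automated annotation labels both as attL3, so the exact site variants should be taken from the backbone documentation rather than from this table. The rrnB T1 and T2 terminators lie upstream of the cassette and shield it from read-through transcription. A T7 promoter sits just beyond the distal att site and points back toward the insert.

As an entry clone, the plasmid has no promoter intended to express the protein in eukaryotic cells and no fusion tags are annotated. Whether the ORF keeps a native stop codon is not stated. The plasmid serves as a donor for LR Clonase reactions, which move BLLF3 into destination vectors of choice. It comes from an EBV ORF collection used to map virus–virus and virus–human protein interactions.
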