Addgene plasmid #195793: pENTR223-BLLF3
Purpose: Gateway Entry Clone of Epstein-Barr virus BLLF3
Depositing lab: Eric Johannsen. Depositing organization: Brigham and Women's Hospital. Publication: Epstein-Barr virus and virus human protein interaction maps. Calderwood MA, Venkatesan K, Xing L, Chase MR, Vazquez A, Holthaus AM, Ewence AE, Li N, Hirozane-Kishikawa T, Hill DE, Vidal M, Kieff E, Johannsen E. Proc Natl Acad Sci U S A. 2007 May 1;104(18):7606-11. doi: 10.1073/pnas.0702332104. Epub 2007 Apr 19. PubMed 17446270.
Backbone
  Vector backbone: pENTR223.1
  Backbone manufacturer: Invitrogen
  Backbone size w/o insert (bp): 2875
  Vector type: Gateway Entry Vector
Growth in bacteria
  Bacterial resistance: Spectinomycin, 50 μg/mL
  Growth temperature: 37°C
  Growth strain: DH5alpha
  Copy number: High Copy
Gene/Insert
  Gene/Insert name: BLLF3
  Species: Epstein-Barr virus
  Cloning method: Gateway Cloning
Terms and licenses: Academic/Nonprofit Terms; Industry Terms: Not Available to Industry
How to cite: pENTR223-BLLF3 was a gift from Eric Johannsen (Addgene plasmid # 195793 ; http://n2t.net/addgene:195793 ; RRID:Addgene_195793)
